Addgene plasmid #112592: pMAT11
Purpose: (Empty Backbone) Used for expression of protein in E. coli as Thrombin and TEV cleavableN-terminal 6His-tag-MBP fusions and without NcoI site within MBP.
Depositing lab: Marko Hyvönen & Johan Peränen. Depositing organization: University of Cambridge. Publication: T7 vectors with modified T7lac promoter for expression of proteins in Escherichia coli. Peranen J, Rikkonen M, Hyvonen M, Kaariainen L. Anal Biochem. 1996 May 1;236(2):371-3. S0003269796901876 PubMed 8660525.
Backbone
  Vector backbone: pBAT4
  Vector type: Bacterial Expression
  Tag / fusion protein: 6His-MBP (N terminal on backbone)
Growth in bacteria
  Bacterial resistance: Ampicillin, 100 μg/mL
  Growth temperature: 37°C
  Growth strain: DH5alpha
  Copy number: High Copy
Gene/Insert
  Gene/Insert name: None
  Tag / fusion protein: 6His-MBP (N terminal on backbone)
Terms and licenses: Academic/Nonprofit Terms; Industry Terms: Not Available to Industry
How to cite: pMAT11 was a gift from Marko Hyvönen & Johan Peränen (Addgene plasmid # 112592 ; http://n2t.net/addgene:112592 ; RRID:Addgene_112592)
