[The description below was written by a language model from this plasmid's Addgene catalogue record and pLannotate feature annotations shown in this document.]
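Description:
pMAT11 is an empty bacterial expression backbone derived from pBAT4, designed for producing recombinant proteins in E. coli as N-terminal 6His–maltose binding protein (MBP) fusions. It is a high-copy plasmid that replicates from a ColE1/pUC-type origin and is selected with ampicillin through the bla (AmpR) gene and its own promoter. Two sequence records are available, the depositor's (5,646 nt) and a sequencing result (5,638 nt). They show essentially the same feature set and differ mainly in their start coordinate.

The expression cassette is a T7lac arrangement. A T7 promoter immediately followed by a lac operator drives transcription, and the T7 gene 10 ribosome binding site directs translation of a His tag fused to MBP. This MBP lacks a signal sequence, so the fusion stays in the cytoplasm. According to the catalogue entry, the MBP coding sequence has been altered to remove its internal NcoI site, presumably to keep that enzyme usable for cloning. Downstream of MBP lies a linker with a TEV protease site. The catalogue also describes thrombin cleavage, although no thrombin site is annotated in the feature tables. The cloning region follows, and a T7 terminator closes the cassette.

A full-length lacI gene under the lacIq promoter is carried on the plasmid. It supplies repressor to keep the operator-controlled promoter quiet until IPTG induction in a host that provides T7 RNA polymerase. The remaining annotations are short fragments that look like backbone remnants or incidental matches, including split f1/M13 origin pieces flanking the lacI cassette, bom, rop, lacZα, an SP6 promoter and an RSF ori match. The vector is typically used to improve solubility and allow affinity purification of a target protein, with the tag then removed by protease.
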