Features (pLannotate 1.2.2; 24 found; start..end, strand, type, name):
      1..19      +  promoter       T7 promoter: promoter for bacteriophage T7 RNA polymerase
     19..43      +  protein_bind   lac operator: The lac repressor binds to the lac operator to inhibit transcription in E. coli. This inhibition can be relieved by adding lactose or isopropyl-β-D-thiogalactopyranoside (IPTG). lac repressor encoded by lacI
     56..78      +  RBS            RBS: efficient ribosome binding site from bacteriophage T7 gene 10 (Olins and Rangwala, 1989)
     98..115     +  CDS            7xHis (fragment): 6xHis affinity tag
    125..1225    +  CDS            MBP: maltose binding protein from E. coli; malE (mutated); This version of the gene does not encode a signal sequence, so MBP will remain in the cytosol.
   1292..1310    +  CDS            TEV site (fragment): tobacco etch virus (TEV) protease recognition and cleavage site
   1388..1406    -  promoter       SP6 promoter: promoter for bacteriophage SP6 RNA polymerase
   1421..1470    +  CDS            SET1 (fragment): solubility-enhancement tag derived from T7 phage gene 10B
   1478..1525    +  terminator     T7 terminator: transcription terminator for bacteriophage T7 RNA polymerase
   1554..1620    +  CDS            lacZα (fragment): LacZα fragment of β-galactosidase; lacZ fragment
   1624..1848    -  rep_origin     M13 ori (fragment) (sequence partly withheld): M13 bacteriophage origin of replication; arrow indicates direction of (+) strand synthesis
   1849..1869    -  misc_feature   MCS (fragment): pUC18/19 multiple cloning site
   1868..1886    -  promoter       lac UV5 promoter (fragment): E. coli lac promoter with an "up" mutation
   1901..1922    -  protein_bind   CAP binding site: CAP binding activates transcription in the presence of cAMP. E. coli catabolite activator protein
   1935..3017    -  CDS            lacI: lac repressor; lacI; The lac repressor binds to the lac operator to inhibit transcription in E. coli. This inhibition can be relieved by adding lactose or isopropyl-β-D-thiogalactopyranoside (IPTG).
   3018..3095    -  promoter       lacIq promoter: lacI (mutant); In the lacIq allele, a single base change in the promoter boosts expression of the lacI gene about 10-fold.
   3095..3113    -  misc_feature   MCS (fragment): pUC18/19 multiple cloning site
   3114..3347    -  rep_origin     f1 ori (fragment) (sequence partly withheld): f1 bacteriophage origin of replication; arrow indicates direction of (+) strand synthesis
   3350..3449    -  misc_feature   bom (fragment): basis of mobility region from pBR322
   3551..3586    -  CDS            rop (fragment): Rop protein, which maintains plasmids at low copy number; rop
   3681..3785    +  promoter       AmpR promoter: bla
   3786..4646    +  CDS            AmpR: β-lactamase; bla; confers resistance to ampicillin, carbenicillin, and related antibiotics
   4817..5405    +  rep_origin     ori: high-copy-number ColE1/pMB1/pBR322/pUC origin of replication
   5588..5644    +  CDS            lacI (fragment): lac repressor; lacI; The lac repressor binds to the lac operator to inhibit transcription in E. coli. This inhibition can be relieved by adding lactose or isopropyl-β-D-thiogalactopyranoside (IPTG).
>Addgene plasmid #112592 | pMAT11 | depositor full sequence | sequence record 212057 | Full Sequence
TAATACGACTCACTATAGGGAATTGTGAGCGGATAACAATTCCTCTAGAAATAATTTTGTTTAACTTTAA
GAAGGAGATATATCCATGAACACCATTCATCACCATCACCATCACAACACTAGTATGAAAATCGAAGAAG
GTAAACTGGTAATCTGGATTAACGGCGATAAAGGCTATAACGGTCTCGCTGAAGTCGGTAAGAAATTCGA
GAAAGATACCGGAATTAAAGTCACCGTTGAGCATCCGGATAAACTGGAAGAGAAATTCCCACAGGTTGCG
GCAACTGGCGATGGCCCTGACATTATCTTCTGGGCACACGACCGCTTTGGTGGCTACGCTCAATCTGGCC
TGTTGGCTGAAATCACCCCGGACAAAGCGTTCCAGGACAAGCTGTATCCGTTTACCTGGGATGCCGTACG
TTACAACGGCAAGCTGATTGCTTACCCGATCGCTGTTGAAGCGTTATCGCTGATTTATAACAAAGATCTG
CTGCCGAACCCGCCAAAAACCTGGGAAGAGATCCCGGCGCTGGATAAAGAACTGAAAGCGAAAGGTAAGA
GCGCGCTGATGTTCAACCTGCAAGAACCGTACTTCACCTGGCCGCTGATTGCTGCTGACGGGGGTTATGC
GTTCAAGTATGAAAACGGCAAGTACGACATTAAAGACGTGGGCGTGGATAACGCTGGCGCGAAAGCGGGT
CTGACCTTCCTGGTTGACCTGATTAAAAACAAACACATGAATGCAGACACCGATTACTCCATCGCAGAAG
CTGCCTTTAATAAAGGCGAAACAGCGATGACCATCAACGGCCCGTGGGCATGGTCCAACATCGACACCAG
CAAAGTGAATTATGGTGTAACGGTACTGCCGACCTTCAAGGGTCAACCATCCAAACCGTTCGTTGGCGTG
CTGAGCGCAGGTATTGACGCCGCCAGTCCGAACAAAGAGCTGGCAAAAGAGTTCCTCGAAAACTATCTGC
TGACTGATGAAGGTCTGGAAGCGGTTAATAAAGACAAACCGCTGGGTGCCGTAGCGCTGAAGTCTTACGA
GGAAGAGTTGGCGAAAGATCCACGTATTGCCGCCACAATGGAAAACGCCCAGAAAGGTGAAATCATGCCG
AACATCCCGCAGATGTCCGCTTTCTGGTATGCCGTGCGTACTGCGGTGATCAACGCCGCCAGCGGTCGTC
AGACTGTCGATGAAGCCCTGAAAGACGCGCAGACTAATTCGAGCTCGACTAGTGGATCTGGTGGTGGTGG
CGGCCGCCTGGTTCCGAGGGGATCCATGTCTGAAAACCTGTACTTCCAGGGTTCCATGGATATCGAATTC
GTCGACCTCGAGGGATCCGGGCCCTCTAGATGCGGCCGCATGCATAAGCTTGAGTATTCTATAGTGTCAC
CTAAATCCCAGCTTGATCCGGCTGCTAACAAAGCCCGAAAGGAAGCTGAGTTGGCTGCTGCCACCGCTGA
GCAATAACTAGCATAACCCCTTGGGGCCTCTAAACGGGTCTTGAGGGGTTTTTTGCTGAAAGGAGGAACT
ATATCCGGATAACCTGGCGTAATAGCGAAGAGGCCCGCACCGATCGCCCTTCCCAACAGTTGCGCAGCCT
GAATGGCGAATGGAAATTGTAAACGTTAATATTTTGTTAAAATTCGCGTTAAATATTTGTTAAATCAGCT
CATTTTTTAACCAATAGGCCGAAATCGGCAAAATCCCTTATAAATCAAAAGAATAGACCGAGATAGGGT
[37 nt withheld, positions 1750-1786]
AAAGAACGTGGACTCCAACGTCAAAGG
[35 nt withheld, positions 1814-1848]
AGCTTGCATGCCTGCAGGTCGGAAGCATAAAGTGTAAAGCCTGGGGTGCCTAATGAGTGAGCTAACTCAC
ATTAATTGCGTTGCGCTCACTGCCCGCTTTCCAGTCGGGAAACCTGTCGTGCCAGCTGCATTAATGAATC
GGCCAACGCGCGGGGAGAGGCGGTTTGCGTATTGGGCGCCAGGGTGGTTTTTCTTTTCACCAGTGAGACG
GGCAACAGCTGATTGCCCTTCACCGCCTGGCCCTGAGAGAGTTGCAGCAAGCGGTCCACGCTGGTTTGCC
CCAGCAGGCGAAAATCCTGTTTGATGGTGGTTGACGGCGGGATATAACATGAGCTGTCTTCGGTATCGTC
GTATCCCACTACCGAGATATCCGCACCAACGCGCAGCCCGGACTCGGTAATGGCGCGCATTGCGCCCAGC
GCCATCTGATCGTTGGCAACCAGCATCGCAGTGGGAACGATGCCCTCATTCAGCATTTGCATGGTTTGTT
GAAAACCGGACATGGCACTCCAGTCGCCTTCCCGTTCCGCTATCGGCTGAATTTGATTGCGAGTGAGATA
TTTATGCCAGCCAGCCAGACGCAGACGCGCCGAGACAGAACTTAATGGGCCCGCTAACAGCGCGATTTGC
TGGTGACCCAATGCGACCAGATGCTCCACGCCCAGTCGCGTACCGTCTTCATGGGAGAAAATAATACTGT
TGATGGGTGTCTGGTCAGAGACATCAAGAAATAACGCCGGAACATTAGTGCAGGCAGCTTCCACAGCAAT
GGCATCCTGGTCATCCAGCGGATAGTTAATGATCAGCCCACTGACGCGTTGCGCGAGAAGATTGTGCACC
GCCGCTTTACAGGCTTCGACGCCGCTTCGTTCTACCATCGACACCACCACGCTGGCACCCAGTTGATCGG
CGCGAGATTTAATCGCCGCGACAATTTGCGACGGCGCGTGCAGGGCCAGACTGGAGGTGGCAACGCCAAT
CAGCAACGACTGTTTGCCCGCCAGTTGTTGTGCCACGCGGTTGGGAATGTAATTCAGCTCCGCCATCGCC
GCTTCCACTTTTTCCCGCGTTTTCGCAGAAACGTGGCTGGCCTGGTTCACCACGCGGGAAACGGTCTGAT
AAGAGACACCGGCATACTCTGCGACATCGTATAACGTTACTGGTTTCACATTCACCACCCTGAATTGACT
CTCTTCCGGGCGCTATCATGCCATACCGCGAAAGGTTTTGCACCATTCGATGGTGTCGGGTACCGAGCTC
GAATT
[32 nt withheld, positions 3114-3145]
CGGTCGAGGTGCCGTAAAGCT
[56 nt withheld, positions 3167-3222]
G
[124 nt withheld, positions 3224-3347]
CGCCTGATGCGGTATTTTCTCCTTACGCATCTGTGCGGTATTTCACACCGCATATGGTGCACTCTCAGTA
CAATCTGCTCTGATGCCGCATAGTTAAGCCAGCCCCGACACCCGCCAACACCCGCTGACGCGCCCTGACG
GGCTTGTCTGCTCCCGGCATCCGCTTACAGACAAGCTGTGACCGTCTCCGGGAGCTGCATGTGTCAGAGG
TTTTCACCGTCATCACCGAAACGCGCGAGACGAAAGGGCCTCGTGATACGCCTATTTTTATAGGTTAATG
TCATGATAATAATGGTTTCTTAGACGTCAGGTGGCACTTTTCGGGGAAATGTGCGCGGAACCCCTATTTG
TTTATTTTTCTAAATACATTCAAATATGTATCCGCTCATGAGACAATAACCCTGATAAATGCTTCAATAA
TATTGAAAAAGGAAGAGTATGAGTATTCAACATTTCCGTGTCGCCCTTATTCCCTTTTTTGCGGCATTTT
GCCTTCCTGTTTTTGCTCACCCAGAAACGCTGGTGAAAGTAAAAGATGCTGAAGATCAGTTGGGTGCACG
AGTGGGTTACATCGAACTGGATCTCAACAGCGGTAAGATCCTTGAGAGTTTTCGCCCCGAAGAACGTTTT
CCAATGATGAGCACTTTTAAAGTTCTGCTATGTCATACACTATTATCCCGTATTGACGCCGGGCAAGAGC
AACTCGGTCGCCGGGCGCGGTATTCTCAGAATGACTTGGTTGAGTACTCACCAGTCACAGAAAAGCATCT
TACGGATGGCATGACAGTAAGAGAATTATGCAGTGCTGCCATAACCATGAGTGATAACACTGCGGCCAAC
TTACTTCTGACAACGATCGGAGGACCGAAGGAGCTAACCGCTTTTTTGCACAACATGGGGGATCATGTAA
CTCGCCTTGATCGTTGGGAACCGGAGCTGAATGAAGCCATACCAAACGACGAGCGTGACACCACGATGCC
TGTAGCAATGGCAACAACGTTGCGCAAACTATTAACTGGCGAACTACTTACTCTAGCTTCCCGGCAACAA
TTAATAGACTGGATGGAGGCGGATAAAGTTGCAGGACCACTTCTGCGCTCGGCCCTTCCGGCTGGCTGGT
TTATTGCTGATAAATCTGGAGCCGGTGAGCGTGGGTCTCGCGGTATCATTGCAGCACTGGGGCCAGATGG
TAAGCCCTCCCGTATCGTAGTTATCTACACGACGGGGAGTCAGGCAACTATGGATGAACGAAATAGACAG
ATCGCTGAGATAGGTGCCTCACTGATTAAGCATTGGTAACTGTCAGACCAAGTTTACTCATATATACTTT
AGATTGATTTAAAACTTCATTTTTAATTTAAAAGGATCTAGGTGAAGATCCTTTTTGATAATCTCATGAC
CAAAATCCCTTAACGTGAGTTTTCGTTCCACTGAGCGTCAGACCCCGTAGAAAAGATCAAAGGATCTTCT
TGAGATCCTTTTTTTCTGCGCGTAATCTGCTGCTTGCAAACAAAAAAACCACCGCTACCAGCGGTGGTTT
GTTTGCCGGATCAAGAGCTACCAACTCTTTTTCCGAAGGTAACTGGCTTCAGCAGAGCGCAGATACCAAA
TACTGTCCTTCTAGTGTAGCCGTAGTTAGGCCACCACTTCAAGAACTCTGTAGCACCGCCTACATACCTC
GCTCTGCTAATCCTGTTACCAGTGGCTGCTGCCAGTGGCGATAAGTCGTGTCTTACCGGGTTGGACTCAA
GACGATAGTTACCGGATAAGGCGCAGCGGTCGGGCTGAACGGGGGGTTCGTGCACACAGCCCAGCTTGGA
GCGAACGACCTACACCGAACTGAGATACCTACAGCGTGAGCTATGAGAAAGCGCCACGCTTCCCGAAGGG
AGAAAGGCGGACAGGTATCCGGTAAGCGGCAGGGTCGGAACAGGAGAGCGCACGAGGGAGCTTCCAGGGG
GAAACGCCTGGTATCTTTATAGTCCTGTCGGGTTTCGCCACCTCTGACTTGAGCGTCGATTTTTGTGATG
CTCGTCAGGGGGGCGGAGCCTATGGAAAAACGCCAGCAACGCGGCCTTTTTACGGTTCCTGGCCTTTTGC
TGGCCTTTTGCTCACATGTTCTTTCCTGCGTTATCCCCTGATTCTGTGGATAACCGTATTACCGCCTTTG
AGTGAGCTGATACCGCTCGCCGCAGCCGAACGACCGAGCGCAGCGAGTCAGTGAGCGAGGAAGCGGAAGA
GCGCCCAATACGCAAACCGCCTCTCCCCGCGCGTTGGCCGATTCATTAATGCAGCTGAT
