Features (pLannotate 1.2.2; 25 found; start..end, strand, type, name):
      1..56      +  rep_origin     RSF ori (fragment): Plasmids containing the RSF 1030 origin of replication can be propagated in E. coli cells that contain additional plasmids with compatible origins.
     58..114     +  CDS            lacI (fragment): lac repressor; lacI; The lac repressor binds to the lac operator to inhibit transcription in E. coli. This inhibition can be relieved by adding lactose or isopropyl-β-D-thiogalactopyranoside (IPTG).
    117..135     +  promoter       T7 promoter: promoter for bacteriophage T7 RNA polymerase
    135..159     +  protein_bind   lac operator: The lac repressor binds to the lac operator to inhibit transcription in E. coli. This inhibition can be relieved by adding lactose or isopropyl-β-D-thiogalactopyranoside (IPTG). lac repressor encoded by lacI
    172..194     +  RBS            RBS: efficient ribosome binding site from bacteriophage T7 gene 10 (Olins and Rangwala, 1989)
    214..231     +  CDS            7xHis (fragment): 6xHis affinity tag
    241..1341    +  CDS            MBP: maltose binding protein from E. coli; malE (mutated); This version of the gene does not encode a signal sequence, so MBP will remain in the cytosol.
   1408..1426    +  CDS            TEV site (fragment): tobacco etch virus (TEV) protease recognition and cleavage site
   1504..1522    -  promoter       SP6 promoter: promoter for bacteriophage SP6 RNA polymerase
   1537..1586    +  CDS            SET1 (fragment): solubility-enhancement tag derived from T7 phage gene 10B
   1594..1641    +  terminator     T7 terminator: transcription terminator for bacteriophage T7 RNA polymerase
   1670..1736    +  CDS            lacZα (fragment): LacZα fragment of β-galactosidase; lacZ fragment
   1740..1961    -  rep_origin     M13 ori (fragment) (sequence partly withheld): M13 bacteriophage origin of replication; arrow indicates direction of (+) strand synthesis
   1962..1982    -  misc_feature   MCS (fragment): pUC18/19 multiple cloning site
   1981..1999    -  promoter       lac UV5 promoter (fragment): E. coli lac promoter with an "up" mutation
   2014..2035    -  protein_bind   CAP binding site: CAP binding activates transcription in the presence of cAMP. E. coli catabolite activator protein
   2048..3130    -  CDS            lacI: lac repressor; lacI; The lac repressor binds to the lac operator to inhibit transcription in E. coli. This inhibition can be relieved by adding lactose or isopropyl-β-D-thiogalactopyranoside (IPTG).
   3131..3208    -  promoter       lacIq promoter: lacI (mutant); In the lacIq allele, a single base change in the promoter boosts expression of the lacI gene about 10-fold.
   3208..3226    -  misc_feature   MCS (fragment): pUC18/19 multiple cloning site
   3227..3457    -  rep_origin     f1 ori (fragment) (sequence partly withheld): f1 bacteriophage origin of replication; arrow indicates direction of (+) strand synthesis
   3458..3557    -  misc_feature   bom (fragment): basis of mobility region from pBR322
   3659..3694    -  CDS            rop (fragment): Rop protein, which maintains plasmids at low copy number; rop
   3789..3893    +  promoter       AmpR promoter: bla
   3894..4754    +  CDS            AmpR: β-lactamase; bla; confers resistance to ampicillin, carbenicillin, and related antibiotics
   4925..5513    +  rep_origin     ori: high-copy-number ColE1/pMB1/pBR322/pUC origin of replication
>Addgene plasmid #112592 | pMAT11 | addgene full sequence | sequence record 220192 | Addgene NGS Result
CGCTCGCCGCAGCCGAACGACCGAGCGCAGCGAGTCAGTGAGCGAGGAAGCGGAAGAGCGCCCAATACGC
AAACCGCCTCTCCCCGCGCGTTGGCCGATTCATTAATGCAGCTGATTAATACGACTCACTATAGGGAATT
GTGAGCGGATAACAATTCCTCTAGAAATAATTTTGTTTAACTTTAAGAAGGAGATATATCCATGAACACC
ATTCATCACCATCACCATCACAACACTAGTATGAAAATCGAAGAAGGTAAACTGGTAATCTGGATTAACG
GCGATAAAGGCTATAACGGTCTCGCTGAAGTCGGTAAGAAATTCGAGAAAGATACCGGAATTAAAGTCAC
CGTTGAGCATCCGGATAAACTGGAAGAGAAATTCCCACAGGTTGCGGCAACTGGCGATGGCCCTGACATT
ATCTTCTGGGCACACGACCGCTTTGGTGGCTACGCTCAATCTGGCCTGTTGGCTGAAATCACCCCGGACA
AAGCGTTCCAGGACAAGCTGTATCCGTTTACCTGGGATGCCGTACGTTACAACGGCAAGCTGATTGCTTA
CCCGATCGCTGTTGAAGCGTTATCGCTGATTTATAACAAAGATCTGCTGCCGAACCCGCCAAAAACCTGG
GAAGAGATCCCGGCGCTGGATAAAGAACTGAAAGCGAAAGGTAAGAGCGCGCTGATGTTCAACCTGCAAG
AACCGTACTTCACCTGGCCGCTGATTGCTGCTGACGGGGGTTATGCGTTCAAGTATGAAAACGGCAAGTA
CGACATTAAAGACGTGGGCGTGGATAACGCTGGCGCGAAAGCGGGTCTGACCTTCCTGGTTGACCTGATT
AAAAACAAACACATGAATGCAGACACCGATTACTCCATCGCAGAAGCTGCCTTTAATAAAGGCGAAACAG
CGATGACCATCAACGGCCCGTGGGCATGGTCCAACATCGACACCAGCAAAGTGAATTATGGTGTAACGGT
ACTGCCGACCTTCAAGGGTCAACCATCCAAACCGTTCGTTGGCGTGCTGAGCGCAGGTATTGACGCCGCC
AGTCCGAACAAAGAGCTGGCAAAAGAGTTCCTCGAAAACTATCTGCTGACTGATGAAGGTCTGGAAGCGG
TTAATAAAGACAAACCGCTGGGTGCCGTAGCGCTGAAGTCTTACGAGGAAGAGTTGGCGAAAGATCCACG
TATTGCCGCCACAATGGAAAACGCCCAGAAAGGTGAAATCATGCCGAACATCCCGCAGATGTCCGCTTTC
TGGTATGCCGTGCGTACTGCGGTGATCAACGCCGCCAGCGGTCGTCAGACTGTCGATGAAGCCCTGAAAG
ACGCGCAGACTAATTCGAGCTCGACTAGTGGATCTGGTGGTGGTGGCGGCCGCCTGGTTCCGAGGGGATC
CATGTCTGAAAACCTGTACTTCCAGGGTTCCATGGATATCGAATTCGTCGACCTCGAGGGATCCGGGCCC
TCTAGATGCGGCCGCATGCATAAGCTTGAGTATTCTATAGTGTCACCTAAATCCCAGCTTGATCCGGCTG
CTAACAAAGCCCGAAAGGAAGCTGAGTTGGCTGCTGCCACCGCTGAGCAATAACTAGCATAACCCCTTGG
GGCCTCTAAACGGGTCTTGAGGGGTTTTTTGCTGAAAGGAGGAACTATATCCGGATAACCTGGCGTAATA
GCGAAGAGGCCCGCACCGATCGCCCTTCCCAACAGTTGCGCAGCCTGAATGGCGAATGGAAATTGTAAGC
GTTAATATTTTGTTAAAATTCGCGTTAAATTTTTGTTAAATCAGCTCATTTTTTAACCAATAGGCCGAAA
TCGGCAAAATCCCTTATAAATCAAAAGAATAGACCGAGATAGGGT
[37 nt withheld, positions 1866-1902]
AAAGAACGTGGACTCCAACGTCAAAGG
[32 nt withheld, positions 1930-1961]
AGCTTGCATGCCTGCAGGTCGGAAGCATAAAGTGTAAAGCCTGGGGTGCCTAATGAGTGAGCTAACTTAC
ATTAATTGCGTTGCGCTCACTGCCCGCTTTCCAGTCGGGAAACCTGTCGTGCCAGCTGCATTAATGAATC
GGCCAACGCGCGGGGAGAGGCGGTTTGCGTATTGGGCGCCAGGGTGGTTTTTCTTTTCACCAGTGAGACG
GGCAACAGCTGATTGCCCTTCACCGCCTGGCCCTGAGAGAGTTGCAGCAAGCGGTCCACGCTGGTTTGCC
CCAGCAGGCGAAAATCCTGTTTGATGGTGGTTAACGGCGGGATATAACATGAGCTGTCTTCGGTATCGTC
GTATCCCACTACCGAGATATCCGCACCAACGCGCAGCCCGGACTCGGTAATGGCGCGCATTGCGCCCAGC
GCCATCTGATCGTTGGCAACCAGCATCGCAGTGGGAACGATGCCCTCATTCAGCATTTGCATGGTTTGTT
GAAAACCGGACATGGCACTCCAGTCGCCTTCCCGTTCCGCTATCGGCTGAATTTGATTGCGAGTGAGATA
TTTATGCCAGCCAGCCAGACGCAGACGCGCCGAGACAGAACTTAATGGGCCCGCTAACAGCGCGATTTGC
TGGTGACCCAATGCGACCAGATGCTCCACGCCCAGTCGCGTACCGTCTTCATGGGAGAAAATAATACTGT
TGATGGGTGTCTGGTCAGAGACATCAAGAAATAACGCCGGAACATTAGTGCAGGCAGCTTCCACAGCAAT
GGCATCCTGGTCATCCAGCGGATAGTTAATGATCAGCCCACTGACGCGTTGCGCGAGAAGATTGTGCACC
GCCGCTTTACAGGCTTCGACGCCGCTTCGTTCTACCATCGACACCACCACGCTGGCACCCAGTTGATCGG
CGCGAGATTTAATCGCCGCGACAATTTGCGACGGCGCGTGCAGGGCCAGACTGGAGGTGGCAACGCCAAT
CAGCAACGACTGTTTGCCCGCCAGTTGTTGTGCCACGCGGTTGGGAATGTAATTCAGCTCCGCCATCGCC
GCTTCCACTTTTTCCCGCGTTTTCGCAGAAACGTGGCTGGCCTGGTTCACCACGCGGGAAACGGTCTGAT
AAGAGACACCGGCATACTCTGCGACATCGTATAACGTTACTGGTTTCACATTCACCACCCTGAATTGACT
CTCTTCCGGGCGCTATCATGCCATACCGCGAAAGGTTTTGCACCATTCGATGGTGTCGGGTACCGAGCTC
GAATTGTGAACCATCACCCT
[91 nt withheld, positions 3242-3332]
G
[124 nt withheld, positions 3334-3457]
CCTGATGCGGTATTTTCTCCTTACGCATCTGTGCGGTATTTCACACCGCATATGGTGCACTCTCAGTACA
ATCTGCTCTGATGCCGCATAGTTAAGCCAGCCCCGACACCCGCCAACACCCGCTGACGCGCCCTGACGGG
CTTGTCTGCTCCCGGCATCCGCTTACAGACAAGCTGTGACCGTCTCCGGGAGCTGCATGTGTCAGAGGTT
TTCACCGTCATCACCGAAACGCGCGAGACGAAAGGGCCTCGTGATACGCCTATTTTTATAGGTTAATGTC
ATGATAATAATGGTTTCTTAGACGTCAGGTGGCACTTTTCGGGGAAATGTGCGCGGAACCCCTATTTGTT
TATTTTTCTAAATACATTCAAATATGTATCCGCTCATGAGACAATAACCCTGATAAATGCTTCAATAATA
TTGAAAAAGGAAGAGTATGAGTATTCAACATTTCCGTGTCGCCCTTATTCCCTTTTTTGCGGCATTTTGC
CTTCCTGTTTTTGCTCACCCAGAAACGCTGGTGAAAGTAAAAGATGCTGAAGATCAGTTGGGTGCACGAG
TGGGTTACATCGAACTGGATCTCAACAGCGGTAAGATCCTTGAGAGTTTTCGCCCCGAAGAACGTTTTCC
AATGATGAGCACTTTTAAAGTTCTGCTATGTGGCGCGGTATTATCCCGTATTGACGCCGGGCAAGAGCAA
CTCGGTCGCCGCATACACTATTCTCAGAATGACTTGGTTGAGTACTCACCAGTCACAGAAAAGCATCTTA
CGGATGGCATGACAGTAAGAGAATTATGCAGTGCTGCCATAACCATGAGTGATAACACTGCGGCCAACTT
ACTTCTGACAACGATCGGAGGACCGAAGGAGCTAACCGCTTTTTTGCACAACATGGGGGATCATGTAACT
CGCCTTGATCGTTGGGAACCGGAGCTGAATGAAGCCATACCAAACGACGAGCGTGACACCACGATGCCTG
TAGCAATGGCAACAACGTTGCGCAAACTATTAACTGGCGAACTACTTACTCTAGCTTCCCGGCAACAATT
AATAGACTGGATGGAGGCGGATAAAGTTGCAGGACCACTTCTGCGCTCGGCCCTTCCGGCTGGCTGGTTT
ATTGCTGATAAATCTGGAGCCGGTGAGCGTGGGTCTCGCGGTATCATTGCAGCACTGGGGCCAGATGGTA
AGCCCTCCCGTATCGTAGTTATCTACACGACGGGGAGTCAGGCAACTATGGATGAACGAAATAGACAGAT
CGCTGAGATAGGTGCCTCACTGATTAAGCATTGGTAACTGTCAGACCAAGTTTACTCATATATACTTTAG
ATTGATTTAAAACTTCATTTTTAATTTAAAAGGATCTAGGTGAAGATCCTTTTTGATAATCTCATGACCA
AAATCCCTTAACGTGAGTTTTCGTTCCACTGAGCGTCAGACCCCGTAGAAAAGATCAAAGGATCTTCTTG
AGATCCTTTTTTTCTGCGCGTAATCTGCTGCTTGCAAACAAAAAAACCACCGCTACCAGCGGTGGTTTGT
TTGCCGGATCAAGAGCTACCAACTCTTTTTCCGAAGGTAACTGGCTTCAGCAGAGCGCAGATACCAAATA
CTGTTCTTCTAGTGTAGCCGTAGTTAGGCCACCACTTCAAGAACTCTGTAGCACCGCCTACATACCTCGC
TCTGCTAATCCTGTTACCAGTGGCTGCTGCCAGTGGCGATAAGTCGTGTCTTACCGGGTTGGACTCAAGA
CGATAGTTACCGGATAAGGCGCAGCGGTCGGGCTGAACGGGGGGTTCGTGCACACAGCCCAGCTTGGAGC
GAACGACCTACACCGAACTGAGATACCTACAGCGTGAGCTATGAGAAAGCGCCACGCTTCCCGAAGGGAG
AAAGGCGGACAGGTATCCGGTAAGCGGCAGGGTCGGAACAGGAGAGCGCACGAGGGAGCTTCCAGGGGGA
AACGCCTGGTATCTTTATAGTCCTGTCGGGTTTCGCCACCTCTGACTTGAGCGTCGATTTTTGTGATGCT
CGTCAGGGGGGCGGAGCCTATGGAAAAACGCCAGCAACGCGGCCTTTTTACGGTTCCTGGCCTTTTGCTG
GCCTTTTGCTCACATGTTCTTTCCTGCGTTATCCCCTGATTCTGTGGATAACCGTATTACCGCCTTTGAG
TGAGCTGATAC
